>Addgene plasmid #41285 | TAL3111 | depositor partial sequence | sequence record 54924 | TAL3111 sequence 2430 bps
TCTAGAGCTAGCACCATGGACTACAAAGACCATGACGGTGATTATAAAGATCATGACATCGATTACAAGG
ATGACGATGACAAGATGGCCCCCAAGAAGAAGAGGAAGGTGGGCATTCACCGCGGGGTACCTATGGTGGA
CTTGAGGACACTCGGTTATTCGCAACAGCAACAGGAGAAAATCAAGCCTAAGGTCAGGAGCACCGTCGCG
CAACACCACGAGGCGCTTGTGGGGCATGGCTTCACTCATGCGCATATTGTCGCGCTTTCACAGCACCCTG
CGGCGCTTGGGACGGTGGCTGTCAAATACCAAGATATGATTGCGGCCCTGCCCGAAGCCACGCACGAGGC
AATTGTAGGGGTCGGTAAACAGTGGTCGGGAGCGCGAGCACTTGAGGCGCTGCTGACTGTGGCGGGTGAG
CTTAGGGGGCCTCCGCTCCAGCTCGACACCGGGCAGCTGCTGAAGATCGCGAAGAGAGGGGGAGTAACAG
CGGTAGAGGCAGTGCACGCCTGGCGCAATGCGCTCACCGGGGCCCCCTTGAACCTGACCCCAGACCAGGT
AGTCGCAATCGCGTCACATGACGGGGGAAAGCAAGCCCTGGAAACCGTGCAAAGGTTGTTGCCGGTCCTT
TGTCAAGACCACGGCCTTACACCGGAGCAAGTCGTGGCCATTGCAAGCAACATCGGTGGCAAACAGGCTC
TTGAGACGGTTCAGAGACTTCTCCCAGTTCTCTGTCAAGCCCACGGGCTGACTCCCGATCAAGTTGTAGC
GATTGCGTCCAACGGTGGAGGGAAACAAGCATTGGAGACTGTCCAACGGCTCCTTCCCGTGTTGTGTCAA
GCCCACGGTTTGACGCCTGCACAAGTGGTCGCCATCGCCTCCAATATTGGCGGTAAGCAGGCGCTGGAAA
CAGTACAGCGCCTGCTGCCTGTACTGTGCCAGGATCATGGACTGACCCCAGACCAGGTAGTCGCAATCGC
GTCACATGACGGGGGAAAGCAAGCCCTGGAAACCGTGCAAAGGTTGTTGCCGGTCCTTTGTCAAGACCAC
GGCCTTACACCGGAGCAAGTCGTGGCCATTGCAAATAATAACGGTGGCAAACAGGCTCTTGAGACGGTTC
AGAGACTTCTCCCAGTTCTCTGTCAAGCCCACGGGCTGACTCCCGATCAAGTTGTAGCGATTGCGTCGAA
CATTGGAGGGAAACAAGCATTGGAGACTGTCCAACGGCTCCTTCCCGTGTTGTGTCAAGCCCACGGTTTG
ACGCCTGCACAAGTGGTCGCCATCGCCAACAACAACGGCGGTAAGCAGGCGCTGGAAACAGTACAGCGCC
TGCTGCCTGTACTGTGCCAGGATCATGGACTGACCCCAGACCAGGTAGTCGCAATCGCGTCACATGACGG
GGGAAAGCAAGCCCTGGAAACCGTGCAAAGGTTGTTGCCGGTCCTTTGTCAAGACCACGGCCTTACACCG
GAGCAAGTCGTGGCCATTGCAAATAATAACGGTGGCAAACAGGCTCTTGAGACGGTTCAGAGACTTCTCC
CAGTTCTCTGTCAAGCCCACGGGCTGACTCCCGATCAAGTTGTAGCGATTGCGTCCAACGGTGGAGGGAA
ACAAGCATTGGAGACTGTCCAACGGCTCCTTCCCGTGTTGTGTCAAGCCCACGGTTTGACGCCTGCACAA
GTGGTCGCCATCGCCTCGAATGGCGGCGGTAAGCAGGCGCTGGAAACAGTACAGCGCCTGCTGCCTGTAC
TGTGCCAGGATCATGGACTGACCCCAGACCAGGTAGTCGCAATCGCGTCGAACATTGGGGGAAAGCAAGC
CCTGGAAACCGTGCAAAGGTTGTTGCCGGTCCTTTGTCAAGACCACGGCCTTACACCGGAGCAAGTCGTG
GCCATTGCATCCCACGACGGTGGCAAACAGGCTCTTGAGACGGTTCAGAGACTTCTCCCAGTTCTCTGTC
AAGCCCACGGGCTGACTCCCGATCAAGTTGTAGCGATTGCGTCCAACGGTGGAGGGAAACAAGCATTGGA
GACTGTCCAACGGCTCCTTCCCGTGTTGTGTCAAGCCCACGGTTTGACGCCTGCACAAGTGGTCGCCATC
GCCAACAACAACGGCGGTAAGCAGGCGCTGGAAACAGTACAGCGCCTGCTGCCTGTACTGTGCCAGGATC
ATGGACTGACACCCGAACAGGTGGTCGCCATTGCTTCTAACATCGGAGGACGGCCAGCCTTGGAGTCCAT
CGTAGCCCAATTGTCCAGGCCCGATCCCGCGTTGGCTGCGTTAACGAATGACCATCTGGTGGCGTTGGCA
TGTCTTGGTGGACGACCCGCGCTCGATGCAGTCAAAAAGGGTCTGCCTCATGCTCCCGCATTGATCAAAA
GAACCAACCGGCGGATTCCCGAGAGAACTTCCCATCGAGTCGCGGGATCC
