>Addgene plasmid #41285 | TAL3111 | addgene partial sequence | sequence record 56085 | JDS-TALEN-F 5'-TAGGGGTCGGTAAACAGTGG-3'
GTGGCGGGTGAGCTTAGGGGGCCTCCGCTCCAGCTCGACACCGGGCAGCTGCTGAAGATCGCGAAGAGAG
GGGGAGTAACAGCGGTAGAGGCAGTGCACGCCTGGCGCAATGCGCTCACCGGGGCCCCCTTGAACCTGAC
CCCAGACCAGGTAGTCGCAATCGCGTCACATGACGGGGGAAAGCAAGCCCTGGAAACCGTGCAAAGGTTG
TTGCCGGTCCTTTGTCAAGACCACGGCCTTACACCGGAGCAAGTCGTGGCCATTGCAAGCAACATCGGTG
GCAAACAGGCTCTTGAGACGGTTCAGAGACTTCTCCCAGTTCTCTGTCAAGCCCACGGGCTGACTCCCGA
TCAAGTTGTAGCGATTGCGTCCAACGGTGGAGGGAAACAAGCATTGGAGACTGTCCAACGGCTCCTTCCC
GTGTTGTGTCAAGCCCACGGTTTGACGCCTGCACAAGTGGTCGCCATCGCCTCCAATATTGGCGGTAAGC
AGGCGCTGGAAACAGTACAGCGCCTGCTGCCTGTACTGTGCCAGGATCATGGACTGACCCCAGACCAGGT
AGTCGCAATCGCGTCACATGACGGGGGAAAGCAAGCCCTGGAAACCGTGCAAAGGTTGTTGCCGGTCCTT
TGTCAAGACCACGGCCTTACACCGGAGCAAGTCGTGGCCATTGCAAATAATAACGGTGGCAAACAGGCTC
TTGAGACGGTTCAGAGACTTCTCCCAGTTCTCTGTCAAGCCCACGGGCTGACTCCCGATCAAGTTGTAGC
GATTGCGTCGAACATTGGAGGGAAACAAGCATTGGAGACTGTCCAACGGCTCCTTCCCGTGTTGTGTCAA
GCCCACGGTTTGACGCCTGCACAAGTGGTCGCCATCGCC
