[The description below was written by a language model from this plasmid's Addgene catalogue record.]
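Description:
TAL3111 is a TALEN expression plasmid built in the JDS70 backbone, a mammalian expression vector that also carries a T7 promoter. It is maintained in E. coli as a high-copy plasmid under ampicillin selection. The record gives a backbone size of about 6.4 kb without the insert; no feature table is provided, so the origin of replication and other backbone elements are not itemised. The use of a BGH reverse sequencing primer suggests a BGH polyadenylation region downstream of the coding sequence.

The roughly 1.6 kb insert encodes an engineered TAL effector repeat array designed to recognise an 18-nucleotide site in the zebrafish lyl1 gene. It is not a copy of lyl1 itself; lyl1 is the genomic target. The array was cloned by restriction enzyme methods that destroyed both junction sites, placing it in frame with elements supplied by the backbone: an N-terminal 3X FLAG tag for detection and a C-terminal wild-type FokI nuclease domain. Expression is driven by the CMV promoter in mammalian cells, while the T7 promoter would allow in vitro transcription of mRNA, the usual route for delivering such nucleases into zebrafish embryos.

Because FokI cleaves only as a dimer, this "Right" monomer is meant to be used with a matching "Left" TALEN that binds the opposite half-site. Together the pair introduces a double-strand break at lyl1, and error-prone repair of that break can produce disruptive indel mutations. This matches the associated work on targeted gene disruption in somatic zebrafish cells. The name indicates that the plasmid belongs to a set of zebrafish community TALENs.
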