Addgene plasmid #41285: TAL3111
Depositing lab: Keith Joung. Publication: Targeted gene disruption in somatic zebrafish cells using engineered TALENs. Sander JD, Cade L, Khayter C, Reyon D, Peterson RT, Joung JK, Yeh JR. Nat Biotechnol. 2011 Aug 5;29(8):697-8. doi: 10.1038/nbt.1934. PubMed 21822241.
Backbone
  Vector backbone: JDS70
  Backbone manufacturer: Addgene plasmid #32285
  Backbone size w/o insert (bp): 6447
  Vector type: Mammalian Expression ; T7
Growth in bacteria
  Bacterial resistance: Ampicillin, 100 μg/mL
  Growth temperature: 37°C
  Growth strain: XL1 Blue
  Copy number: High Copy
Gene/Insert
  Gene/Insert name: ZebrafishCommunity-lyl1-Right (alt name: lyl1)
  Species: D. rerio (zebrafish)
  Insert size (bp): 1640
  Entrez Gene: lyl1
  Promoter: CMV
  Tag / fusion protein: 3X Flag (N terminal on backbone); WT FOKI (C terminal on backbone)
  Cloning method: Restriction Enzyme; 5′ cloning site N/A (destroyed during cloning); 3′ cloning site N/A (destroyed during cloning)
  Sequencing primers: 5′ CMV-F; 3′ BGH-rev
Terms and licenses: Academic/Nonprofit Terms; Industry Terms: Not Available to Industry
Depositor comments: Target binding site: TCATACGAGCGTTACTGA It is strongly recommended that users perform a diagnostic digest to verify this plasmid prior to use. For example, a double digest of the plasmid with BamHI and KpnI should result in two bands at 2.3kb and 5.8kb.
How to cite: TAL3111 was a gift from Keith Joung (Addgene plasmid # 41285 ; http://n2t.net/addgene:41285 ; RRID:Addgene_41285)
